Addgene plasmid #159044: pMSR:MSMEG_0240:Dendra
Purpose: T7 expression of C-term fluorescent fusion in E. coli
Depositing lab: Keith Derbyshire & Joseph Wade. Depositing organization: Wadsworth Center, New York State Department of Health. Publication: A Mycobacterial Systems Resource for the Research Community. Judd JA, Canestrari J, Clark R, Joseph A, Lapierre P, Lasek-Nesselquist E, Mir M, Palumbo M, Smith C, Stone M, Upadhyay A, Wirth SE, Dedrick RM, Meier CG, Russell DA, Dills A, Dove E, Kester J, Wolf ID, Zhu J, Rubin ER, Fortune S, Hatfull GF, Gray TA, Wade JT, Derbyshire KM. mBio. 2021 Mar 2;12(2). pii: mBio.02401-20. doi: 10.1128/mBio.02401-20. PubMed 33653882.
Backbone
  Vector backbone: pMSR:Dendra
  Vector type: Bacterial Expression ; Integrating Mycobacterial Expression Vector attL5
Growth in bacteria
  Bacterial resistance: Apramycin, 25 μg/mL
  Growth temperature: 37°C
  Growth strain: DH5alpha
  Copy number: High Copy
Gene/Insert
  Gene/Insert name: MSMEG_0240
  Species: M. smegmatis
  Promoter: pmycTetO
  Tag / fusion protein: Gly-Ala Linker/Dendra2/1x Flag Tag (C terminal on insert)
  Cloning method: Ligation Independent Cloning
  Sequencing primers: 5′ TGATAGAGTTTGTCCTCCCTATCAG; 3′ TCCATATGCACCTTGACACG
Terms and licenses: Academic/Nonprofit Terms; Industry Terms: Not Available to Industry
Depositor comments: NCBI reference sequence: CP000480.1. 5' cloning site: Ase1, destroyed during cloning. 3' cloning site: HindIII, not destroyed during cloning
How to cite: pMSR:MSMEG_0240:Dendra was a gift from Keith Derbyshire & Joseph Wade (Addgene plasmid # 159044 ; http://n2t.net/addgene:159044 ; RRID:Addgene_159044)
