[The description below was written by a language model from this plasmid's Addgene catalogue record and pLannotate feature annotations shown in this document.]
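Description:
pMSR:MSMEG_0240:Dendra is a 5,486-nt E. coli–mycobacteria shuttle plasmid built on the pMSR:Dendra backbone, part of a systems-level resource of tagged Mycobacterium smegmatis genes. It is catalogued both as a bacterial expression vector and as an integrating mycobacterial expression vector that targets the L5 attachment site. In E. coli it is maintained at high copy from a ColE1/pUC-type origin. Selection in either host relies on the aac(3)IV apramycin resistance gene. No mycobacterial replication origin is annotated. Instead the plasmid carries the mycobacteriophage L5 integrase gene with adjacent L5 sequence, which allows site-specific, single-copy insertion into the mycobacterial chromosome.

The payload is the M. smegmatis open reading frame MSMEG_0240, inserted by ligation-independent cloning. The feature table does not annotate the gene itself, but it presumably occupies the unannotated stretch between the promoter region and Dendra2. It is fused at its C terminus through a Gly-Ala linker to Dendra2, a green-to-red photoconvertible fluorescent protein, followed by a single FLAG epitope. The listed promoter is pmycTetO, a tetracycline-operator-controlled mycobacterial promoter. The short "tight TRE" fragments found by automated annotation most likely reflect its tet operator sites rather than a mammalian Tet-responsive promoter. A T7 promoter lies just downstream of these operators and a partial T7 terminator follows the tag, matching the stated purpose of T7-driven expression of the fusion in E. coli.

The construct therefore supports localisation and photoconversion imaging of the MSMEG_0240 product. The FLAG tag also allows detection or affinity capture of the fusion. The record does not describe the function of MSMEG_0240.
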