Features (pLannotate 1.2.2; 13 found; start..end, strand, type, name):
     15..32      +  promoter       tight TRE promoter (fragment): Tet-responsive promoter PTight, consisting of seven tet operator sequences followed by the minimal CMV promoter
     46..64      +  promoter       T7 promoter: promoter for bacteriophage T7 RNA polymerase
    707..1393    +  CDS            Dendra2: Dendra2 is a photoconvertible green fluorescent protein published in 2006, derived from Dendronephthya sp.. It has high acid sensitivity.
   1433..1453    +  CDS            FLAG (fragment): FLAG® epitope tag, followed by an enterokinase cleavage site
   1462..1504    +  terminator     T7 terminator (fragment): transcription terminator for bacteriophage T7 RNA polymerase
   1710..2510    +  CDS            ApmR: aminoglycoside 3-N-acetyltransferase type IV ; aac(3)IV; confers resistance to apramycin (Paget and Davies, 1996)
   2577..2594    -  misc_feature   MCS (fragment): pBluescript multiple cloning site
   2635..3223    +  rep_origin     ori: high-copy-number ColE1/pMB1/pBR322/pUC origin of replication
   3391..3419    +  misc_feature   MCS (fragment): pUC18/19 multiple cloning site
   3979..5091    +  CDS            33: VINT_BPML5 - Also known as int. Protein inferred from homology: Swiss-Prot protein existence level 3. Integrase is necessary for integration of the phage into the host genome by site-specific recombination. From Mycobacterium phage L5 (Mycobacteriophage L5).
   5153..5257    -  CDS            32 (fragment): VG32_BPML5 - Protein predicted: Swiss-Prot protein existence level 4. From Mycobacterium phage L5 (Mycobacteriophage L5).
   5313..5417    +  CDS            Y4104_STRCO (fragment): Protein inferred from homology: Swiss-Prot protein existence level 3. From Streptomyces coelicolor (strain ATCC BAA-471 / A3(2) / M145).
   5475..8       +  promoter       tight TRE promoter (fragment) (across the origin): Tet-responsive promoter PTight, consisting of seven tet operator sequences followed by the minimal CMV promoter
>Addgene plasmid #159044 | pMSR:MSMEG_0240:Dendra | addgene full sequence | sequence record 315578 | Addgene NGS Result
TGATAGAGTTTGTCCTCCCTATCAGTGATAGATAGGCTTAAGGAGTAATACGACTCACTATAGGGAGAAG
GAGGCCATTATGGCCCCCGACGTTCGGGACATGCGGGACGCGCGTCGCAAAGACATGTCGCCCATACAAC
CGCCCTCGAACCGATCCCCCGGCCAACGGAACCAAGGGCCGCGCCCGGCAGCGGTGCGCCCGCGGGATCC
CCAGGCTCCCGCCCGCGGCGCAGCGCGCGGTCCCCAGCGACAGTTCGACGACCGCCCGGTCGAGTACTGG
CCCACCGCGGCGATCCGCGCGGCACTGGAGACCGACGATCTGACGGTGTGGCAGCGCATCGTCGCTGCGA
TCAAACGGGACCCGTACGGCCGCACCGCCCGTCAGGTCGAGGAGGTCCTGGAGACCGCCCGGCCCTACGG
CGTCTCGAAAGCCCTGTCGGAAGTTCTCGTGCGCACCCGCGACCACCTCGAGGCGTCTGAACGCGCCGAG
GTGGCCAAGCAGATCCAGGCCATGCTGCGCCGGTCGAAACTCGCGCCGCCGGAATTCGCCTCGCGCGTCG
GGGTGTCCAACGAAGAGTTCGCGACGTATCTGGAGGGCAGTGTGAGCCCCCGTGCGTCGCTGCTGCTGCG
GATGCAGCGGTTGTCGGACCGGTTCGCGAAGATCGCCGCGCAGCGCAGCGGCAAGAAGCTTGGTGCGGCC
GCGGGCAACACGCCTGGCATCAATCTGATCAAGGAGGACATGCGTGTCAAGGTGCATATGGAGGGCAACG
TGAACGGTCACGCCTTCGTGATCGAGGGGGAGGGTAAGGGTAAGCCTTACGAAGGGACCCAGACCGCCAA
CCTCACCGTCAAGGAGGGCGCCCCTCTCCCATTCTCGTACGATATCCTCACTACCGCGGTGCATTACGGG
AACCGCGTGTTCACCAAGTACCCCGAGGATATCCCTGACTACTTCAAGCAGAGCTTCCCGGAGGGATACT
CCTGGGAGCGGACGATGACCTTCGAAGACAAGGGTATCTGTACGATCCGCAGCGACATCTCGCTGGAAGG
GGACTGTTTCTTCCAGAACGTCCGTTTCAAGGGGACCAACTTTCCGCCGAACGGCCCGGTCATGCAGAAG
AAGACCCTCAAGTGGGAGCCGAGCACGGAGAAGCTGCACGTTCGGGACGGCCTCCTGGTCGGCAACATCA
ACATGGCGCTGCTGCTGGAAGGCGGCGGCCACTACCTATGCGACTTCAAGACCACGTACAAAGCGAAGAA
GGTCGTCCAGCTGCCCGACGCGCACTTCGTGGACCACCGCATCGAAATCCTGGGGAACGATTCGGACTAC
AACAAGGTCAAGTTGTACGAGCACGCTGTGGCACGCTATAGCCCGCTCCCGTCGCAGGTCTGGTTCGAAG
GCGGCGGCGGGGAGAACCTGTATTTCCAGGACTACAAGGACGACGACGACAAGTGATTTAAATAACCCCT
TGGGGCCTCTAAACGGGTCTTGAGGGGTTTTTTGTTAACTAGCGTACGATCGAATTCCTGCAGCTCACGG
TAACTGATGCCGTATTTGCAGTACCAGCGTACGGCCCACAGAATGATGTCACGCTGAAAATGCCGGCCTT
TGAATGGGTTCATGTGCAGCTCCATCAGCAAAAGGGGATGATAAGTTTATCACCACCGACTATTTGCAAC
AGTGCCGTTGATCGTGCTATGATCGACTGATGTCATCAGCGGTGGAGTGCAATGTCGTGCAATACGAATG
GCGAAAAGCCGAGCTCATCGGTCAGCTTCTCAACCTTGGGGTTACCCCCGGCGGTGTGCTGCTGGTCCAC
AGCTCCTTCCGTAGCGTCCGGCCCCTCGAAGATGGGCCACTTGGACTGATCGAGGCCCTGCGTGCTACGC
TGGGTCCGGGAGGGACGCTCGTCATGCCCTCGTGGTCAGGTCTGGACGACGAGCCGTTCGATCCTGCCAC
GTCGCCCGTTACACCGGACCTTGGAGTTGTCTCTGACACATTCTGGCGCCTGCCAAATGTAAAGCGCAGC
GCCCATCCATTTGCCTTTGCGGCAGCGGGGCCACAGGCAGAGCAGATCATCTCTGATCCATTGCCCCTGC
CACCTTACTCGCCTGCAAGCCCGGTCGCCCGTGTCCATGAACTCGATGGGCAGGTACTTCTCCTCGGCGT
GGGACACGATGCCAACACGACGCTGCATCTTGCCGAGTTGATGGCAAAGGTTCCCTATGGGGTGCCGAGA
CACTGCACCATTCTTCAGGATGGCAAGTTGGTACGCGTCGATTATCTCGAGAATGACCACTGCTGTGAGC
GCTTTGCCTTGGCGGACAGGTGGCTCAAGGAGAAGAGCCTTCAGAAGGAAGGTCCAGTCGGTCATGCCTT
TGCTCGGTTGATCCGCTCCCGCGACATTGTGGCGACAGCCCTGGGTCAACTGGGCCGAGATCCGTTGATC
TTCCTGCATCCGCCAGAGGCGGGATGCGAAGAATGCGATGCCGCTCGCCAGTCGATTGGCTGAGCTCATG
AGCGGAGAACGAGATGACGTTGGAGGGGCAAGGTCGCGCTGATTGCTGGGGCAACACGGGGGATCCACTA
GTTCCATGAGCGTCAGACCCCGTAGAAAAGATCAAAGGATCTTCTTGAGATCCTTTTTTTCTGCGCGTAA
TCTGCTGCTTGCAAACAAAAAAACCACCGCTACCAGCGGTGGTTTGTTTGCCGGATCAAGAGCTACCAAC
TCTTTTTCCGAAGGTAACTGGCTTCAGCAGAGCGCAGATACCAAATACTGTCCTTCTAGTGTAGCCGTAG
TTAGGCCACCACTTCAAGAACTCTGTAGCACCGCCTACATACCTCGCTCTGCTAATCCTGTTACCAGTGG
CTGCTGCCAGTGGCGATAAGTCGTGTCTTACCGGGTTGGACTCAAGACGATAGTTACCGGATAAGGCGCA
GCGGTCGGGCTGAACGGGGGGTTCGTGCACACAGCCCAGCTTGGAGCGAACGACCTACACCGAACTGAGA
TACCTACAGCGTGAGCTATGAGAAAGCGCCACGCTTCCCGAGGGGAGAAAGGCGGACAGGTATCCGGTAA
GCGGCAGGGTCGGAACAGGAGAGCGCACGAGGGAGCTTCCAGGGGGAAACGCCTGGTATCTTTATAGTCC
TGTCGGGTTTCGCCACCTCTGACTTGAGCGTCGATTTTTGTGATGCTCGTCAGGGGGGCGGAGCCTATGG
AAAAACGCCAGCAACGCGGCCTTTTTACGGTTCCTGGCCTTTTGCTGGCCTTTTGCTCACATGTTCTTTC
CTGCGTTATCCCCTGATTCTGTGGATAACCGTATTACCGCCTTTGAGTGAGCTGATACCGCTCGCCGCAG
CCGAACGACCGAGCGCAACGCGTGCGGCCGCGGTACCCGGGGATCCTCTAGAGTCGACCACCAAGGGCAC
CATCTCTGCTTGGGCCACCCCGTTGGCCGCAGCCAGCTCGCTGAGAGCCGTGAACGACAGGGCGAACGCC
AGCCCGCCGACGGCGAGGGTTCCGACCGCTGCAACTCCCGGTGCAACCTTGTCCCGGTCTATTCTCTTCA
CTGCACCAGCTCCAATCTGGTGTGAATGCCCCTCGTCTGTTCGCGCAGGCGGGGGGCTCTATTCGTTTGT
CAGCATCGAAAGTAGCCAGATCAGGGATGCGTTGCAACCGCGTATGCCCAGGTCAGAAGAGTCGCACAAG
AGTTGCAGACCCCTGGAAAGAAAAATGGCCAGAGGGCGAAAACACCCTCTGACCAGCGGAGCGGGCGACG
GGAATCGAACCCGCGTAGCTAGTTTGGAAGAATGGGTGTCTGCCGACCACATATGGGCCGGTCAAGATAG
GTTTTTACCCCCTCTCGGCTGCATCCTCTAAGTGGAAAGAAATTGCAGGTCGTAGAAGCGCGTTGAAGCC
TGAGAGTTGCACAGGAGTTGCAACCCGGTAGCCTTGTTCACGACGAGAGGAGACCTAGTTGGCACGTCGC
GGATGGGGATCGCTGAAGACTCAGCGCAGCGGGAGGATCCAAGCCTCATACGTCAACCCGCAGGACGGTG
TGAGGTACTACGCGCTGCAGACCTACGACAACAAGATGGACGCCGAAGCCTGGCTCGCGGGCGAGAAGCG
GCTCATCGAGATGGAGACCTGGACCCCTCCACAGGACCGGGCGAAGAAGGCAGCCGCCAGCGCCATCACG
CTGGAGGAGTACACCCGGAAGTGGCTCGTGGAGCGCGACCTCGCAGACGGCACCAGGGATCTGTACAGCG
GGCACGCGGAGCGCCGCATCTACCCGGTGCTAGGTGAAGTGGCGGTCACAGAGATGACGCCAGCTCTGGT
GCGTGCGTGGTGGGCCGGGATGGGTAGGAAGCACCCGACTGCCCGCCGGCATGCCTACAACGTCCTCCGG
GCGGTGATGAACACAGCGGTCGAGGACAAGCTGATCGCAGAGAACCCGTGCCGGATCGAGCAGAAGGCAG
CCGATGAGCGCGACGTAGAGGCGCTGACGCCTGAGGAGCTGGACATCGTCGCCGCTGAGATCTTCGAGCA
CTACCGGATCGCGGCATACATCCTGGCGTGGACGAGCCTCCGGTTCGGAGAGCTGATCGAGCTTCGCCGC
AAGGACATCGTGGACGACGGCATGACGATGAAGCTCCGGGTGCGCCGTGGCGCTTCCCGCGTGGGGAACA
AGATCGTCGTTGGCAACGCCAAGACCGTCCGGTCGAAGCGTCCTGTGACGGTTCCGCCTCACGTCGCGGA
GATGATCCGAGCGCACATGAAGGACCGTACGAAGATGAACAAGGGCCCCGAGGCATTCCTGGTGACCACG
ACGCAGGGCAACCGGCTGTCGAAGTCCGCGTTCACCAAGTCGCTGAAGCGTGGCTACGCCAAGATCGGTC
GGCCGGAACTCCGCATCCACGACCTCCGCGCTGTCGGCGCTACGTTCGCCGCTCAGGCAGGTGCGACGAC
CAAGGAGCTGATGGCCCGTCTCGGTCACACGACTCCTAGGATGGCGATGAAGTACCAGATGGCGTCTGAG
GCCCGCGACGAGGCTATCGCTGAGGCGATGTCCAAGCTGGCCAAGACCTCCTGAAACGCAAAAAGCCCCC
CTCCCAAGGACACTGAGTCCTAAAGAGGGGGGTTTCTTGTCAGTACGCGAAGAACCACGCCTGGCCGCGA
GCGCCAGCACCGCCGCTCTGTGCGGAGACCTGGGCACCAGCCCCGCCGCCGCCAGGAGCATTGCCGTTCC
CGCCAGAAATCTAGACGGTGACCACAACGCGCCCGCTTTGATCGGGGACGTCGAAATATTGGATCGTCGG
CACCGTCACGGCCGTGGGAGGCGGCACGATCCGCGACGTGATGATCGGCCGCATCCCCACGGTGCTGCGC
AGTGAGCTCTACGCCATCCCGGCGTTGATCTGTGCGTTCGCACGCACAGGCCCGGTGTGAGAAGGGTCTC
TGACGAGCGGGAGAACTCCCTATCAG
