>Addgene plasmid #159044 | pMSR:MSMEG_0240:Dendra | depositor partial sequence | sequence record 306986 | insert sequence
ATGGCCCCCGACGTTCGGGACATGCGGGACGCGCGTCGCAAAGACATGTCGCCCATACAACCGCCCTCGA
ACCGATCCCCCGGCCAACGGAACCAAGGGCCGCGCCCGGCAGCGGTGCGCCCGCGGGATCCCCAGGCTCC
CGCCCGCGGCGCAGCGCGCGGTCCCCAGCGACAGTTCGACGACCGCCCGGTCGAGTACTGGCCCACCGCG
GCGATCCGCGCGGCACTGGAGACCGACGATCTGACGGTGTGGCAGCGCATCGTCGCTGCGATCAAACGGG
ACCCGTACGGCCGCACCGCCCGTCAGGTCGAGGAGGTCCTGGAGACCGCCCGGCCCTACGGCGTCTCGAA
AGCCCTGTCGGAAGTTCTCGTGCGCACCCGCGACCACCTCGAGGCGTCTGAACGCGCCGAGGTGGCCAAG
CAGATCCAGGCCATGCTGCGCCGGTCGAAACTCGCGCCGCCGGAATTCGCCTCGCGCGTCGGGGTGTCCA
ACGAAGAGTTCGCGACGTATCTGGAGGGCAGTGTGAGCCCCCGTGCGTCGCTGCTGCTGCGGATGCAGCG
GTTGTCGGACCGGTTCGCGAAGATCGCCGCGCAGCGCAGCGGCAAG
